Addgene plasmid #73369: pVP2A-PIF6
Purpose: Expresses Adeno-associated virus VP2 with PIF6 insert.
Depositing lab: Junghae Suh. Depositing organization: Rice University. Publication: Light-Activated Nuclear Translocation of Adeno-Associated Virus Nanoparticles Using Phytochrome B for Enhanced, Tunable, and Spatially Programmable Gene Delivery. Gomez EJ, Gerhardt K, Judd J, Tabor JJ, Suh J. ACS Nano. 2015 Nov 30. 10.1021/acsnano.5b05558 PubMed 26618393.
Backbone
  Vector backbone: pRepCap
  Backbone size w/o insert (bp): 7282
  Total vector size (bp): 7582
  Modifications to backbone: Start codons for VP1 and VP3 have been mutated out.
  Vector type: Mammalian Expression
Growth in bacteria
  Bacterial resistance: Ampicillin, 100 μg/mL
  Growth temperature: 37°C
  Growth strain: DH5alpha
  Copy number: Unknown
Gene/Insert
  Gene/Insert name: PIF6
  Species: A. thaliana (mustard weed)
  Insert size (bp): 300
  Entrez Gene: PIL2 (a.k.a. AT3G62090, PHYTOCHROME-INTERACTING FACTOR 6, PIF6, phytochrome interacting factor 3-like 2)
  Promoter: CMV
  Cloning method: Restriction Enzyme; 5′ cloning site EagI (unknown if destroyed); 3′ cloning site MluI (unknown if destroyed)
  Sequencing primers: 5′ gttgaggaacctgttaagatg; 3′ ggagagtgctctaccggcctc
Terms and licenses: Academic/Nonprofit Terms; Industry Terms: Not Available to Industry
Depositor comments: Please note that there are some discrepancies between Addgene's quality control sequences and the depositor's sequence. The depositor noted that these discrepancies do NOT affect plasmid function.
How to cite: pVP2A-PIF6 was a gift from Junghae Suh (Addgene plasmid # 73369 ; http://n2t.net/addgene:73369 ; RRID:Addgene_73369)
