[The description below was written by a language model from this plasmid's Addgene catalogue record and pLannotate feature annotations shown in this document.]
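Description:
pVP2A-PIF6 is a mammalian expression plasmid built on the AAV helper backbone pRepCap, designed to supply an adeno-associated virus VP2 capsid subunit carrying an inserted fragment of Arabidopsis thaliana PIF6 (phytochrome-interacting factor 6, also annotated as PIL2). The total size is 7,582 bp. The bacterial portion is pBluescript-like. It has a high-copy ColE1/pUC origin, an ampicillin resistance gene with its own promoter, an f1 origin, and remnants of the lacZα/lac promoter region and multiple cloning site flanked by T7 and T3 promoters.

The feature table identifies AAV2 sequence, comprising a Rep52 reading frame followed by the cap open reading frame. The cap frame is annotated as VP1 because all three capsid proteins share that frame. According to the record, the start codons for VP1 and VP3 have been mutated out, so the cap gene should yield only VP2. The roughly 300 bp PIF6 fragment was cloned into it between EagI and MluI sites. The annotated capsid span is longer than native AAV2 cap by about that amount, which is consistent with an in-frame insertion, although PIF6 itself is not annotated separately. The catalogue lists CMV as the promoter, but no CMV element was detected in the feature table, so what drives expression is not confirmed by the annotation.

The associated publication title concerns light-activated nuclear translocation of AAV particles using phytochrome B. This suggests that the displayed PIF6 serves as a light-dependent binding partner for PhyB, making gene delivery tunable and spatially controllable. Because this plasmid makes only VP2, VP1 and VP3 would presumably have to come from another source for capsid assembly. The depositor notes some sequence discrepancies with the repository's quality-control reads that are said not to affect function.
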