Features (pLannotate 1.2.2; 15 found; start..end, strand, type, name):
     30..458     -  rep_origin     f1 ori (sequence partly withheld): f1 bacteriophage origin of replication; arrow indicates direction of (+) strand synthesis
    463..618     -  CDS            lacZα (fragment): LacZα fragment of β-galactosidase; lacZ fragment
    626..644     +  promoter       T7 promoter: promoter for bacteriophage T7 RNA polymerase
    653..737     -  misc_feature   MCS (fragment): pBluescript multiple cloning site
   1539..2729    +  CDS            Rep52: REP52_AAV2S - Experimental evidence at protein level: Swiss-Prot protein existence level 1. Plays a critical role during packaging of viral DNA into empty capsids, where they are thought to be part of the packaging motor complex. The single stranded genomic DNA is packaged in a 3' to 5' direction and requires the association between viral DNA and Rep40. Regulates host PKA activity by interacting with host PRKX as a mechanism to interfere with helper virus propagation and to promote its own replication. From Adeno-associated virus 2 (isolate Srivastava/1982) (AAV-2).
   2749..5265    +  CDS            VP1: CAPSD_AAV2S - Experimental evidence at protein level: Swiss-Prot protein existence level 1. Capsid protein self-assembles to form an icosahedral capsid with a T=1 symmetry, about 22 nm in diameter, and consisting of 60 copies of three size variants of the capsid protein VP1, VP2 and VP3 which differ in their N-terminus. The capsid encapsulates the genomic ssDNA. Binds to host cell heparan sulfate and uses host ITGA5-ITGB1 as coreceptor on the cell surface to provide virion attachment to target cell. This attachment induces virion internalization predominantly through clathrin-dependent endocyt
   5352..5381    -  misc_feature   MCS (fragment): pBluescript multiple cloning site
   5394..5412    -  promoter       T3 promoter: promoter for bacteriophage T3 RNA polymerase
   5457..5473    -  protein_bind   lac operator: The lac repressor binds to the lac operator to inhibit transcription in E. coli. This inhibition can be relieved by adding lactose or isopropyl-β-D-thiogalactopyranoside (IPTG). lac repressor encoded by lacI
   5481..5511    -  promoter       lac promoter: promoter for the E. coli lac operon
   5526..5547    -  protein_bind   CAP binding site: CAP binding activates transcription in the presence of cAMP. E. coli catabolite activator protein
   5560..5652    -  CDS            lacI (fragment): lac repressor; lacI; The lac repressor binds to the lac operator to inhibit transcription in E. coli. This inhibition can be relieved by adding lactose or isopropyl-β-D-thiogalactopyranoside (IPTG).
   5835..6423    -  rep_origin     ori: high-copy-number ColE1/pMB1/pBR322/pUC origin of replication
   6594..7454    -  CDS            AmpR: β-lactamase; bla; confers resistance to ampicillin, carbenicillin, and related antibiotics
   7455..7559    -  promoter       AmpR promoter: bla
>Addgene plasmid #73369 | pVP2A-PIF6 | depositor full sequence | sequence record 135909 | full region
CTAAATTGTAAGCGTTAATATTTTGTTAAAATTCGCGTTAAATTTTTGTTAAATCAGCTCATTTTTTAAC
CAATAGGCCGAAATCGGCAAAATCCCTTATAAATCAAAAGAATAGACCGAGATAGGGT
[37 nt withheld, positions 129-165]
AAAGAACGTGGACTCCAACGTCAAAGG
[49 nt withheld, positions 193-241]
T
[91 nt withheld, positions 243-333]
G
[124 nt withheld, positions 335-458]
CCCATTCGCCATTCAGGCTGCGCAACTGTTGGGAAGGGCGATCGGTGCGGGCCTCTTCGCTATTACGCCA
GCTGGCGAAAGGGGGATGTGCTGCAAGGCGATTAAGTTGGGTAACGCCAGGGTTTTCCCAGTCACGACGT
TGTAAAACGACGGCCAGTGAGCGCGCGTAATACGACTCACTATAGGGCGAATTGGGTACCGGGCCCCCCC
TCGAGGTCGACGGTATCGATAAGCTTGATATCGAATTCCTGCAGCCCGGGGGATCCACTAGTTCTAGAGT
CCTGTATTAGAGGTCACGTGAGTGTTTTGCGACATTTTGCGACACCATGTGGTCACGCTGGGTATTTAAG
CCCGAGTGAGCACGCAGGGTCTCCATTTTGAAGCGGGAGGTTTGAACGCGCAGCCGCCATGCCGGGGTTT
TACGAGATTGTGATTAAGGTCCCCAGCGACCTTGACGAGCATCTGCCCGGCATTTCTGACAGCTTTGTGA
ACTGGGTGGCCGAGAAGGAATGGGAGTTGCCGCCAGATTCTGACATGGATCTGAATCTGATTGAGCAGGC
ACCCCTGACCGTGGCCGAGAAGCTGCAGCGCGACTTTCTGACGGAATGGCGCCGTGTGAGTAAGGCCCCG
GAGGCCCTTTTCTTTGTGCAATTTGAGAAGGGAGAGAGCTACTTCCACATGCACGTGCTCGTGGAAACCA
CCGGGGTGAAATCCATGGTTTTGGGACGTTTCCTGAGTCAGATTCGCGAAAAACTGATTCAGAGAATTTA
CCGCGGGATCGAGCCGACTTTGCCAAACTGGTTCGCGGTCACAAAGACCAGAAATGGCGCCGGAGGCGGG
AACAAGGTGGTGGATGAGTGCTACATCCCCAATTACTTGCTCCCCAAAACCCAGCCTGAGCTCCAGTGGG
CGTGGACTAATATGGAACAGTATTTAAGCGCCTGTTTGAATCTCACGGAGCGTAAACGGTTGGTGGCGCA
GCATCTGACGCACGTGTCGCAGACGCAGGAGCAGAACAAAGAGAATCAGAATCCCAATTCTGATGCGCCG
GTGATCAGATCAAAAACTTCAGCCAGGTACATGGAGCTGGTCGGGTGGCTCGTGGACAAGGGGATTACCT
CGGAGAAGCAGTGGATCCAGGAGGACCAGGCCTCATACATCTCCTTCAATGCGGCCTCCAACTCGCGGTC
CCAAATCAAGGCTGCCTTGGACAATGCGGGAAAGATTATGAGCCTGACTAAAACCGCCCCCGACTACCTG
GTGGGCCAGCAGCCCGTGGAGGACATTTCCAGCAATCGGATTTATAAAATTTTGGAACTAAACGGGTACG
ATCCCCAATATGCGGCTTCCGTCTTTCTGGGATGGGCCACGAAAAAGTTCGGCAAGAGGAACACCATCTG
GCTGTTTGGGCCTGCAACTACCGGGAAGACCAACATCGCGGAGGCCATAGCCCACACTGTGCCCTTCTAC
GGGTGCGTAAACTGGACCAATGAGAACTTTCCCTTCAACGACTGTGTCGACAAGATGGTGATCTGGTGGG
AGGAGGGGAAGATGACCGCCAAGGTCGTGGAGTCGGCCAAAGCCATTCTCGGAGGAAGCAAGGTGCGCGT
GGACCAGAAATGCAAGTCCTCGGCCCAGATAGACCCGACTCCCGTGATCGTCACCTCCAACACCAACATG
TGCGCCGTGATTGACGGGAACTCAACGACCTTCGAACACCAGCAGCCGTTGCAAGACCGGATGTTCAAAT
TTGAACTCACCCGCCGTCTGGATCATGACTTTGGGAAGGTCACCAAGCAGGAAGTCAAAGACTTTTTCCG
GTGGGCAAAGGATCACGTGGTTGAGGTGGAGCATGAATTCTACGTCAAAAAGGGTGGAGCCAAGAAAAGA
CCCGCCCCCAGTGACGCAGATATAAGTGAGCCCAAACGGGTGCGCGAGTCAGTTGCGCAGCCATCGACGT
CAGACGCGGAAGCTTCGATCAACTACGCAGACAGGTACCAAAACAAATGTTCTCGTCACGTGGGCATGAA
TCTGATGCTGTTTCCCTGCAGACAATGCGAGAGAATGAATCAGAATTCAAATATCTGCTTCACTCACGGA
CAGAAAGACTGTTTAGAGTGCTTTCCCGTGTCAGAATCTCAACCCGTTTCTGTCGTCAAAAAGGCGTATC
AGAAACTGTGCTACATTCATCATATCATGGGAAAGGTGCCAGACGCTTGCACTGCCTGCGATCTGGTCAA
TGTGGATTTGGATGACTGCATCTTTGAACAATAAATGATTTAAATCAGGTCTGGCTGCCGATGGTTATCT
TCCAGATTGGCTCGAGGACACTCTCTCTGAAGGAATAAGACAGTGGTGGAAGCTCAAACCTGGCCCACCA
CCACCAAAGCCCGCAGAGCGGCATAAGGACGACAGCAGGGGTCTTGTGCTTCCTGGGTACAAGTACCTCG
GACCCTTCAACGGACTCGACAAGGGAGAGCCGGTCAACGAGGCAGACGCCGCGGCCCTCGAGCACGACAA
AGCCTACGACCGGCAGCTCGACAGCGGAGACAACCCGTACCTCAAGTACAACCACGCCGACGCGGAGTTT
CAGGAGCGCCTTAAAGAAGATACGTCTTTTGGGGGCAACCTCGGACGAGCAGTCTTCCAGGCGAAAAAGA
GGGTTCTTGAACCTCTGGGCCTGGTTGAGGAACCTGTTAAGATGCGGCCGATGATGTTCCTTCCTACTGA
TTATTGTTGCAGACTGAGCGACCAGGAATACATGGAACTCGTCTTCGAGAACGGACAGATACTCGCAAAA
GGCCAGAGGTCAAATGTTAGTCTCCATAATCAGCGGACGAAAAGCATCATGGATCTGTATGAGGCCGAAT
ACAACGAAGATTTTATGAAAAGTATTATCCATGGAGGGGGTGGCGCTATTACCAACCTGGGAGATACCCA
AGTGGTCCCACAGTCCCACGTAGCAGCCGCTCACGAGACCAATATGCTGGAGTCCAACAAACACGTAGAC
ACGCGTGCTCCGGGAAAAAAGAGGCCGGTAGAGCACTCTCCTGTGGAGCCAGACTCCTCCTCGGGAACCG
GAAAGGCGGGCCAGCAGCCTGCAAGAAAAAGATTGAATTTTGGTCAGACTGGAGACGCAGACTCAGTACC
TGACCCCCAGCCTCTCGGACAGCCACCAGCAGCCCCCTCTGGTCTGGGAACTAATACGCTGGCTACAGGC
AGTGGCGCACCACTGGCAGACAATAACGAGGGCGCCGACGGAGTGGGTAATTCCTCGGGAAATTGGCATT
GCGATTCCACATGGCTGGGCGACAGAGTCATCACCACCAGCACCCGAACCTGGGCCCTGCCCACCTACAA
CAACCACCTCTACAAACAAATTTCCAGCCAATCAGGAGCCTCGAACGACAATCACTACTTTGGCTACAGC
ACCCCTTGGGGGTATTTTGACTTCAACAGATTCCACTGCCACTTTTCACCACGTGACTGGCAAAGACTCA
TCAACAACAACTGGGGATTCCGACCCAAGAGACTCAACTTCAAGCTCTTTAACATTCAAGTCAAAGAGGT
CACGCAGAATGACGGTACGACGACGATTGCCAATAACCTTACCAGCACGGTTCAGGTGTTTACTGACTCG
GAGTACCAGCTCCCGTACGTCCTCGGCTCGGCGCATCAAGGATGCCTCCCGCCGTTCCCAGCAGACGTCT
TCATGGTGCCACAGTATGGATACCTCACCCTGAACAACGGGAGTCAGGCAGTAGGACGCTCTTCATTTTA
CTGCCTGGAGTACTTTCCTTCTCAGATGCTGCGTACCGGAAACAACTTTACCTTCAGCTACACTTTTGAG
GACGTTCCTTTCCACAGCAGCTACGCTCACAGCCAGAGTCTGGACCGTCTCATGAATCCTCTCATCGACC
AGTACCTGTATTACTTGAGCAGAACAAACACTCCAAGTGGAACCACCACGCAGTCAAGGCTTCAGTTTTC
TCAGGCCGGAGCGAGTGACATTCGGGACCAGTCTAGGAACTGGCTTCCTGGACCCTGTTACCGCCAGCAG
CGAGTATCAAAGACATCTGCGGATAACAACAACAGTGAATACTCGTGGACTGGAGCTACCAAGTACCACC
TCAATGGCAGAGACTCTCTGGTGAATCCGGGCCCGGCCATGGCAAGCCACAAGGACGATGAAGAAAAGTT
TTTTCCTCAGAGCGGGGTTCTCATCTTTGGGAAGCAAGGCTCAGAGAAAACAAATGTGGACATTGAAAAG
GTCATGATTACAGACGAAGAGGAAATCAGGACAACCAATCCCGTGGCTACGGAGCAGTATGGTTCTGTAT
CTACCAACCTCCAGAGAGGCAACAGACAAGCAGCTACCGCAGATGTCAACACACAAGGCGTTCTTCCAGG
CATGGTCTGGCAGGACAGAGATGTGTACCTTCAGGGGCCCATCTGGGCAAAGATTCCACACACGGACGGA
CATTTTCACCCCTCTCCCCTCATGGGTGGATTCGGACTTAAACACCCTCCTCCACAGATTCTCATCAAGA
ACACCCCGGTACCTGCGAATCCTTCGACCACCTTCAGTGCGGCAAAGTTTGCTTCCTTCATCACACAGTA
CTCCACGGGACAGGTCAGCGTGGAGATCGAGTGGGAGCTGCAGAAGGAAAACAGCAAACGCTGGAATCCC
GAAATTCAGTACACTTCCAACTACAACAAGTCTGTTAATGTGGACTTTACTGTGGACACTAATGGCGTGT
ATTCAGAGCCTCGCCCCATTGGCACCAGATACCTGACTCGTAATCTGTAATTGCTTGTTAATCAATAAAC
CGTTTAATTCGTTTCAGTTGAACTTTGGTCTCTGCGTATTTCTTTCTTATCTAGTTTCCATGCTCTAGAG
CGGCCGCCACCGCGGTGGAGCTCCAGCTTTTGTTCCCTTTAGTGAGGGTTAATTGCGCGCTTGGCGTAAT
CATGGTCATAGCTGTTTCCTGTGTGAAATTGTTATCCGCTCACAATTCCACACAACATACGAGCCGGAAG
CATAAAGTGTAAAGCCTGGGGTGCCTAATGAGTGAGCTAACTCACATTAATTGCGTTGCGCTCACTGCCC
GCTTTCCAGTCGGGAAACCTGTCGTGCCAGCTGCATTAATGAATCGGCCAACGCGCGGGGAGAGGCGGTT
TGCGTATTGGGCGCTCTTCCGCTTCCTCGCTCACTGACTCGCTGCGCTCGGTCGTTCGGCTGCGGCGAGC
GGTATCAGCTCACTCAAAGGCGGTAATACGGTTATCCACAGAATCAGGGGATAACGCAGGAAAGAACATG
TGAGCAAAAGGCCAGCAAAAGGCCAGGAACCGTAAAAAGGCCGCGTTGCTGGCGTTTTTCCATAGGCTCC
GCCCCCCTGACGAGCATCACAAAAATCGACGCTCAAGTCAGAGGTGGCGAAACCCGACAGGACTATAAAG
ATACCAGGCGTTTCCCCCTGGAAGCTCCCTCGTGCGCTCTCCTGTTCCGACCCTGCCGCTTACCGGATAC
CTGTCCGCCTTTCTCCCTTCGGGAAGCGTGGCGCTTTCTCATAGCTCACGCTGTAGGTATCTCAGTTCGG
TGTAGGTCGTTCGCTCCAAGCTGGGCTGTGTGCACGAACCCCCCGTTCAGCCCGACCGCTGCGCCTTATC
CGGTAACTATCGTCTTGAGTCCAACCCGGTAAGACACGACTTATCGCCACTGGCAGCAGCCACTGGTAAC
AGGATTAGCAGAGCGAGGTATGTAGGCGGTGCTACAGAGTTCTTGAAGTGGTGGCCTAACTACGGCTACA
CTAGAAGGACAGTATTTGGTATCTGCGCTCTGCTGAAGCCAGTTACCTTCGGAAAAAGAGTTGGTAGCTC
TTGATCCGGCAAACAAACCACCGCTGGTAGCGGTGGTTTTTTTGTTTGCAAGCAGCAGATTACGCGCAGA
AAAAAAGGATCTCAAGAAGATCCTTTGATCTTTTCTACGGGGTCTGACGCTCAGTGGAACGAAAACTCAC
GTTAAGGGATTTTGGTCATGAGATTATCAAAAAGGATCTTCACCTAGATCCTTTTAAATTAAAAATGAAG
TTTTAAATCAATCTAAAGTATATATGAGTAAACTTGGTCTGACAGTTACCAATGCTTAATCAGTGAGGCA
CCTATCTCAGCGATCTGTCTATTTCGTTCATCCATAGTTGCCTGACTCCCCGTCGTGTAGATAACTACGA
TACGGGAGGGCTTACCATCTGGCCCCAGTGCTGCAATGATACCGCGAGACCCACGCTCACCGGCTCCAGA
TTTATCAGCAATAAACCAGCCAGCCGGAAGGGCCGAGCGCAGAAGTGGTCCTGCAACTTTATCCGCCTCC
ATCCAGTCTATTAATTGTTGCCGGGAAGCTAGAGTAAGTAGTTCGCCAGTTAATAGTTTGCGCAACGTTG
TTGCCATTGCTACAGGCATCGTGGTGTCACGCTCGTCGTTTGGTATGGCTTCATTCAGCTCCGGTTCCCA
ACGATCAAGGCGAGTTACATGATCCCCCATGTTGTGCAAAAAAGCGGTTAGCTCCTTCGGTCCTCCGATC
GTTGTCAGAAGTAAGTTGGCCGCAGTGTTATCACTCATGGTTATGGCAGCACTGCATAATTCTCTTACTG
TCATGCCATCCGTAAGATGCTTTTCTGTGACTGGTGAGTACTCAACCAAGTCATTCTGAGAATAGTGTAT
GCGGCGACCGAGTTGCTCTTGCCCGGCGTCAATACGGGATAATACCGCGCCACATAGCAGAACTTTAAAA
GTGCTCATCATTGGAAAACGTTCTTCGGGGCGAAAACTCTCAAGGATCTTACCGCTGTTGAGATCCAGTT
CGATGTAACCCACTCGTGCACCCAACTGATCTTCAGCATCTTTTACTTTCACCAGCGTTTCTGGGTGAGC
AAAAACAGGAAGGCAAAATGCCGCAAAAAAGGGAATAAGGGCGACACGGAAATGTTGAATACTCATACTC
TTCCTTTTTCAATATTATTGAAGCATTTATCAGGGTTATTGTCTCATGAGCGGATACATATTTGAATGTA
TTTAGAAAAATAAACAAATAGGGGTTCCGCGCACATTTCCCCGAAAAGTGCCAC
