>Addgene plasmid #73369 | pVP2A-PIF6 | addgene partial sequence | sequence record 151254 | VP2cap-F 5'-ggagacaacccgtacctcaa-3'
TTCAGGAGCGCCTTAAAGAAGATACGTCTTTTGGGGGCAACCTCGGACGAGCAGTCTTCCAGGCGAAAAA
GAGGGTTCTTGAACCTCTGGGCCTGGTTGAGGAACCTGTTAAGATGCGGCCGATGATGTTCCTTCCTACT
GATTATTGTTGCAGACTGAGCGACCAGGAATACATGGAACTCGTCTTCGAGAACGGACAGATACTCGCAA
AAGGCCAGAGGTCAAATGTTAGTCTCCATAATCAGCGGACGAAAAGCATCATGGATCTGTATGAGGCCGA
ATACAACGAAGATTTTATGAAAAGTATTATCCATGGAGGGGGTGGCGCTATTACCAACCTGGGAGATACC
CAAGTGGTCCCACAGTCCCACGTAGCAGCCGCTCACGAGACCAATATGCTGGAGTCCAACAAACACGTAG
ACACGCGTGCTCCGGGAAAAAAGAGGCCGGTAGAGCACTCTCCTGTGGAGCCAGACTCCTCCTCGGGAAC
CGGAAAGGCGGGCCAGCAGCCTGCAAGAAAAAGATTGAATTTTGGTCAGACTGGAGACGCAGACTCAGTA
CCTGACCCCCAGCCTCTCGGACAGCCACCAGCAGCCCCCTCTGGTCTGGGAACTAATACGCTGGCTACAG
GCAGTGGCGCACCACTGGCAGACAATAACGAGGGCGCCGACGGAGTGGGTAATTCCTCGGGAAATTGGCA
TTGCGATTCCACATGGCTGGGCGACAGAGTCATCACCACCAGCACCCGAACCTGGGCCCTGCCCACCTAC
AACAACCACCTCTACAAACAAATTTCCAGCCAATCAGGAGCCTCGAACGACAATCACTACTTTGGCTACA
GCACCCCTTGGGGGTATTTTGACTTCAACAGATTCCACTGCCACTTTTCACCACGTGACTGGCAAAGACT
CATCAACAACAACTGGGGATTCCGACCCAAGAGACTCAACTTCAAGCTCTTTAACATTCAAGTCAAAGAG
GTCACGCAGAATGACGGTACGACGACGATTGCCAATAACCTTACCAGCACGGTTCAGGTGTTTACTGACT
CGGAGTACCAGCTCCCGTACGTCCTCGGCTCGGCGCATCAAGGATGCCTCCCGCCGTTCCCAGCAGA
