>Addgene plasmid #73369 | pVP2A-PIF6 | addgene partial sequence | sequence record 151255 | M13pUC-Fwd 5'-CCCAGTCACGACGTTGTAAAACG-3'
CGACTCACTATAGGGCGAATTGGGTACCGGGCCCCCCCTCGAGGTCGACGGTATCGATAAGCTTGATATC
GAATTCCTGCAGCCCGGGGGATCCACTAGTTCTAGAGCATGGAAACTAGATAAGAAAGAAATACGCAGAG
ACCAAAGTTCAACTGAAACGAATTAAACGGTTTATTGATTAACAAGCAATTACAGATTACGAGTCAGGTA
TCTGGTGCCAATGGGGCGAGGCTCTGAATACACGCCATTAGTGTCCACAGTAAAGTCCACATTAACAGAC
TTGTTGTAGTTGGAAGTGTACTGAATTTCGGGATTCCAGCGTTTGCTGTTTTCCTTCTGCAGCTCCCACT
CGATCTCCACGCTGACCTGTCCCGTGGAGTACTGTGTGATGAAGGAAGCAAACTTTGCCGCACTGAAGGT
GGTCGAAGGATTCGCAGGTACCGGGGTGTTCTTGATGAGAATCTGTGGAGGAGGGTGTTTAAGTCCGAAT
CCACCCATGAGGGGAGAGGGGTGAAAATGTCCGTCCGTGTGTGGAATCTTTGCCCAGATGGGCCCCTGAA
GGTACACATCTCTGTCCTGCCAGACCATGCCTGGAAGAACGCCTTGTGTGTTGACATCTGCGGTAGCTGC
TTGTCTGTTGCCTCTCTGGAGGTTGGTAGATACAGAACCATACTGCTCCGTAGCCACGGGATTGGTTGTC
CTGATTTCCTCTTCGTCTGTAATCATGACCTTTTCAATGTCCACATTTGTTTTCTCTGAGCCTTGCTTCC
CAAAGATGAGAACCCCGCTCTGAGGAAAAAACTTTTCTTCATCGTCCTTGTGGCTTGCCATGGCCGGGCC
CGGATTCACCAGAGAGTCTCTGCCATTGAGGTGGTACTTGGTAGCTCCAGTCCACGAGTATTCACTGTTG
TTGTTATCCGCAGATGTCTTTGATACTCGCTGCTGGCGGTAACAGGGTCCAGGAAGCCAGTTCCTAGACT
GGTCCCGAATGTCACTCGCTCCGGCCTGAGAAAACTGAAGCCTTGACTGCGTGGTGGTTCCACTTGGAGT
GTTTGTTCTGCTCAAGTAATACAGGTACTGGTCGATGA
